Addgene plasmid #40731: pCyPet-FHA2-AuroraB Substrate-YPet-IRES-puro2b
Depositing lab: Daniel Gerlich. Depositing organization: ETH Zurich (Swiss Federal Institute of Technology). Publication: Sds22 and Repo-Man stabilize chromosome segregation by counteracting Aurora B on anaphase kinetochores. Wurzenberger C, Held M, Lampson MA, Poser I, Hyman AA, Gerlich DW. J Cell Biol. 2012 Jul 23;198(2):173-83. Epub 2012 Jul 16. 10.1083/jcb.201112112 PubMed 22801782.
Backbone
  Vector backbone: pIRES-puro2b
  Backbone manufacturer: Clontech
  Backbone size w/o insert (bp): 5125
  Total vector size (bp): 7062
  Vector type: Mammalian Expression, Bacterial Expression
  Selectable markers: Puromycin
Growth in bacteria
  Bacterial resistance: Ampicillin, 100 μg/mL
  Growth temperature: 37°C
  Growth strain: DH5alpha
  Copy number: High Copy
Gene/Insert
  Gene/Insert name: Aurora B FRET-sensor (alt names: CyPet-FHA2-Aurora B substrate-YPet; cytoplasmic Aurora B biosensor)
  Species: Synthetic
  Insert size (bp): 1937
  Promoter: CMV
  Tag / fusion protein: CyPet (N terminal on insert); YPet (C terminal on insert)
  Cloning method: Restriction Enzyme; 5′ cloning site NheI (not destroyed); 3′ cloning site BsrGI (not destroyed)
  Sequencing primers: 5′ CMV-F; 3′ IRES-R
Resource information
  A portion of this plasmid was derived from a plasmid made by: Michael Lampson, Department of Biology, University of Pennsylvania, Philadelphia, US
Terms and licenses: Academic/Nonprofit Terms; Industry Terms: Not Available to Industry
How to cite: pCyPet-FHA2-AuroraB Substrate-YPet-IRES-puro2b was a gift from Daniel Gerlich (Addgene plasmid # 40731 ; http://n2t.net/addgene:40731 ; RRID:Addgene_40731)
