[The description below was written by a language model from this plasmid's Addgene catalogue record and pLannotate feature annotations shown in this document.]
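Description:
pCyPet-FHA2-AuroraB Substrate-YPet-IRES-puro2b is a 7,062 bp mammalian expression plasmid built on the Clontech pIRES-puro2b backbone. It encodes a genetically encoded FRET biosensor for Aurora B kinase activity. In bacteria it is maintained as a high-copy plasmid through a ColE1/pUC-type origin and selected with ampicillin via the β-lactamase gene. In mammalian cells, transfectants are selected with puromycin.

The synthetic insert of about 1.9 kb sits between NheI and BsrGI sites downstream of the human CMV immediate-early enhancer and promoter. It is a single fusion protein: the cyan donor CyPet at the N terminus, then an FHA2 phosphothreonine-binding domain (annotated as a fragment of yeast Rad53), then an Aurora B substrate sequence, and the yellow acceptor YPet at the C terminus. The substrate sequence presumably lies in the short unannotated gap between the Rad53 fragment and YPet. In sensors of this design, phosphorylation of the substrate peptide lets it bind the adjacent FHA2 domain. The resulting conformational change alters energy transfer between the two fluorophores, so the emission ratio reports the balance of kinase and opposing phosphatase activity. The record calls this the cytoplasmic version of the sensor, and no targeting domain is annotated.

Downstream of YPet lie a chimeric intron, an EMCV IRES, the puromycin N-acetyltransferase gene and the bGH polyadenylation signal. Sensor and resistance marker are therefore translated from one bicistronic transcript, which links puromycin survival to sensor expression and helps in generating stable cell lines. The associated work concerns regulation of Aurora B activity during anaphase chromosome segregation, consistent with use in live-cell imaging of mitotic phosphorylation.
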