Features (pLannotate 1.2.2; 20 found; start..end, strand, type, name):
     80..309     +  intron         chimeric intron: chimera between introns from adenovirus and immunoglobulin heavy chain genes
    478..940     +  misc_feature   IRES: internal ribosome entry site (IRES) of the encephalomyocarditis virus (EMCV)
    973..1572    +  CDS            PuroR: puromycin N-acetyltransferase; pac from Streptomyces; confers resistance to puromycin
   1622..1687    +  CDS            dmpM (fragment): DMPM_STRAD - Protein inferred from homology: Swiss-Prot protein existence level 3. From Streptomyces alboniger.
   1714..1938    +  polyA_signal   bGH poly(A) signal: bovine growth hormone polyadenylation signal
   1942..1963    +  promoter       SV40 promoter (fragment): SV40 enhancer and early promoter
   1973..2024    +  polyA_signal   SV40 poly(A) signal (fragment): SV40 polyadenylation signal
   2088..2104    -  protein_bind   lac operator: The lac repressor binds to the lac operator to inhibit transcription in E. coli. This inhibition can be relieved by adding lactose or isopropyl-β-D-thiogalactopyranoside (IPTG). lac repressor encoded by lacI
   2112..2142    -  promoter       lac promoter: promoter for the E. coli lac operon
   2157..2178    -  protein_bind   CAP binding site: CAP binding activates transcription in the presence of cAMP. E. coli catabolite activator protein
   2191..2283    -  CDS            lacI (fragment): lac repressor; lacI; The lac repressor binds to the lac operator to inhibit transcription in E. coli. This inhibition can be relieved by adding lactose or isopropyl-β-D-thiogalactopyranoside (IPTG).
   2466..3054    -  rep_origin     ori: high-copy-number ColE1/pMB1/pBR322/pUC origin of replication
   3225..4085    -  CDS            AmpR: β-lactamase; bla; confers resistance to ampicillin, carbenicillin, and related antibiotics
   4086..4190    -  promoter       AmpR promoter: bla
   4257..4301    -  misc_feature   bom (fragment): basis of mobility region from pBR322
   4456..4835    +  enhancer       CMV enhancer: human cytomegalovirus immediate early enhancer
   4836..5039    +  promoter       CMV promoter: human cytomegalovirus (CMV) immediate early promoter
   5081..5797    +  CDS            CyPet: CyPet is a basic (constitutively fluorescent) cyan fluorescent protein published in 2005, derived from Aequorea victoria. It has moderate acid sensitivity.
   5807..6283    +  CDS            RAD53 (fragment): RAD53_YEAST - Also known as MEC2, SAD1, SPK1. Experimental evidence at protein level: Swiss-Prot protein existence level 1. Controls S-phase checkpoint as well as G1 and G2 DNA damage checkpoints. Phosphorylates proteins on serine, threonine, and tyrosine. Prevents entry into anaphase and mitotic exit after DNA damage via regulation of the Polo kinase CDC5. Seems to be involved in the phosphorylation of RPH1. From Saccharomyces cerevisiae (strain ATCC 204508 / S288c) (Baker's yeast).
   6356..7       +  CDS            YPet (across the origin): YPet is a basic (constitutively fluorescent) yellow fluorescent protein published in 2005, derived from Aequorea victoria. It has moderate acid sensitivity.
>Addgene plasmid #40731 | pCyPet-FHA2-AuroraB Substrate-YPet-IRES-puro2b | depositor full sequence | sequence record 53370 | pCyPet-FHA2-AuroraB Substrate-YPet-IRES-puro2b sequence 7062 bps
GTACAAGTAAAGCGGCCGCATAGATAACTGATCCAGTGTGCTGGAATTAATTCGCTGTCTGCGAGGGCCA
GCTGTTGGGGTGAGTACTCCCTCTCAAAAGCGGGCATGACTTCTGCGCTAAGATTGTCAGTTTCCAAAAA
CGAGGAGGATTTGATATTCACCTGGCCCGCGGTGATGCCTTTGAGGGTGGCCGCGTCCATCTGGTCAGAA
AAGACAATCTTTTTGTTGTCAAGCTTGAGGTGTGGCAGGCTTGAGATCTGGCCATACACTTGAGTGACAA
TGACATCCACTTTGCCTTTCTCTCCACAGGTGTCCACTCCCAGGTCCAACTGCAGGTCGAGCATGCATCT
AGGGCGGCCAATTCCGCCCCTCTCCCTCCCCCCCCCCTAACGTTACTGGCCGAAGCCGCTTGGAATAAGG
CCGGTGTGCGTTTGTCTATATGTGATTTTCCACCATATTGCCGTCTTTTGGCAATGTGAGGGCCCGGAAA
CCTGGCCCTGTCTTCTTGACGAGCATTCCTAGGGGTCTTTCCCCTCTCGCCAAAGGAATGCAAGGTCTGT
TGAATGTCGTGAAGGAAGCAGTTCCTCTGGAAGCTTCTTGAAGACAAACAACGTCTGTAGCGACCCTTTG
CAGGCAGCGGAACCCCCCACCTGGCGACAGGTGCCTCTGCGGCCAAAAGCCACGTGTATAAGATACACCT
GCAAAGGCGGCACAACCCCAGTGCCACGTTGTGAGTTGGATAGTTGTGGAAAGAGTCAAATGGCTCTCCT
CAAGCGTATTCAACAAGGGGCTGAAGGATGCCCAGAAGGTACCCCATTGTATGGGATCTGATCTGGGGCC
TCGGTGCACATGCTTTACATGTGTTTAGTCGAGGTTAAAAAAACGTCTAGGCCCCCCGAACCACGGGGAC
GTGGTTTTCCTTTGAAAAACACGATGATAAGCTTGCCACAACCCACAAGGAGACGACCTTCCATGACCGA
GTACAAGCCCACGGTGCGCCTCGCCACCCGCGACGACGTCCCCCGGGCCGTACGCACCCTCGCCGCCGCG
TTCGCCGACTACCCCGCCACGCGCCACACCGTCGACCCGGACCGCCACATCGAGCGGGTCACCGAGCTGC
AAGAACTCTTCCTCACGCGCGTCGGGCTCGACATCGGCAAGGTGTGGGTCGCGGACGACGGCGCCGCGGT
GGCGGTCTGGACCACGCCGGAGAGCGTCGAAGCGGGGGCGGTGTTCGCCGAGATCGGCCCGCGCATGGCC
GAGTTGAGCGGTTCCCGGCTGGCCGCGCAGCAACAGATGGAAGGCCTCCTGGCGCCGCACCGGCCCAAGG
AGCCCGCGTGGTTCCTGGCCACCGTCGGCGTCTCGCCCGACCACCAGGGCAAGGGTCTGGGCAGCGCCGT
CGTGCTCCCCGGAGTGGAGGCGGCCGAGCGCGCCGGGGTGCCCGCCTTCCTGGAGACCTCCGCGCCCCGC
AACCTCCCCTTCTACGAGCGGCTCGGCTTCACCGTCACCGCCGACGTCGAGTGCCCGAAGGACCGCGCGA
CCTGGTGCATGACCCGCAAGCCCGGTGCCTGACGCCCGCCCCACGACCCGCAGCGCCCGACCGAAAGGAG
CGCACGACCCCATGGCTCCGACCGAAGCCGACCCGGGCGGCCCCGCCGACCCCGCACCCGCCCCCGAGGC
CCACCGACTCTAGAGCTCGCTGATCAGCCTCGACTGTGCCTTCTAGTTGCCAGCCATCTGTTGTTTGCCC
CTCCCCCGTGCCTTCCTTGACCCTGGAAGGTGCCACTCCCACTGTCCTTTCCTAATAAAATGAGGAAATT
GCATCGCATTGTCTGAGTAGGTGTCATTCTATTCTGGGGGGTGGGGTGGGGCAGGACAGCAAGGGGGAGG
ATTGGGAAGACAATAGCAGGCATGCTGGGGATGCGGTGGGCTCTATGGCTTCTGAGGCGGAAAGAACCAG
CTGGGGCTCGAGTGCATTCTAGTTGTGGTTTGTCCAAACTCATCAATGTATCTTATCATGTCTGTATACC
GTCGACCTCTAGCTAGAGCTTGGCGTAATCATGGTCATAGCTGTTTCCTGTGTGAAATTGTTATCCGCTC
ACAATTCCACACAACATACGAGCCGGAAGCATAAAGTGTAAAGCCTGGGGTGCCTAATGAGTGAGCTAAC
TCACATTAATTGCGTTGCGCTCACTGCCCGCTTTCCAGTCGGGAAACCTGTCGTGCCAGCTGCATTAATG
AATCGGCCAACGCGCGGGGAGAGGCGGTTTGCGTATTGGGCGCTCTTCCGCTTCCTCGCTCACTGACTCG
CTGCGCTCGGTCGTTCGGCTGCGGCGAGCGGTATCAGCTCACTCAAAGGCGGTAATACGGTTATCCACAG
AATCAGGGGATAACGCAGGAAAGAACATGTGAGCAAAAGGCCAGCAAAAGGCCAGGAACCGTAAAAAGGC
CGCGTTGCTGGCGTTTTTCCATAGGCTCCGCCCCCCTGACGAGCATCACAAAAATCGACGCTCAAGTCAG
AGGTGGCGAAACCCGACAGGACTATAAAGATACCAGGCGTTTCCCCCTGGAAGCTCCCTCGTGCGCTCTC
CTGTTCCGACCCTGCCGCTTACCGGATACCTGTCCGCCTTTCTCCCTTCGGGAAGCGTGGCGCTTTCTCA
ATGCTCACGCTGTAGGTATCTCAGTTCGGTGTAGGTCGTTCGCTCCAAGCTGGGCTGTGTGCACGAACCC
CCCGTTCAGCCCGACCGCTGCGCCTTATCCGGTAACTATCGTCTTGAGTCCAACCCGGTAAGACACGACT
TATCGCCACTGGCAGCAGCCACTGGTAACAGGATTAGCAGAGCGAGGTATGTAGGCGGTGCTACAGAGTT
CTTGAAGTGGTGGCCTAACTACGGCTACACTAGAAGGACAGTATTTGGTATCTGCGCTCTGCTGAAGCCA
GTTACCTTCGGAAAAAGAGTTGGTAGCTCTTGATCCGGCAAACAAACCACCGCTGGTAGCGGTGGTTTTT
TTGTTTGCAAGCAGCAGATTACGCGCAGAAAAAAAGGATCTCAAGAAGATCCTTTGATCTTTTCTACGGG
GTCTGACGCTCAGTGGAACGAAAACTCACGTTAAGGGATTTTGGTCATGAGATTATCAAAAAGGATCTTC
ACCTAGATCCTTTTAAATTAAAAATGAAGTTTTAAATCAATCTAAAGTATATATGAGTAAACTTGGTCTG
ACAGTTACCAATGCTTAATCAGTGAGGCACCTATCTCAGCGATCTGTCTATTTCGTTCATCCATAGTTGC
CTGACTCCCCGTCGTGTAGATAACTACGATACGGGAGGGCTTACCATCTGGCCCCAGTGCTGCAATGATA
CCGCGAGACCCACGCTCACCGGCTCCAGATTTATCAGCAATAAACCAGCCAGCCGGAAGGGCCGAGCGCA
GAAGTGGTCCTGCAACTTTATCCGCCTCCATCCAGTCTATTAATTGTTGCCGGGAAGCTAGAGTAAGTAG
TTCGCCAGTTAATAGTTTGCGCAACGTTGTTGCCATTGCTACAGGCATCGTGGTGTCACGCTCGTCGTTT
GGTATGGCTTCATTCAGCTCCGGTTCCCAACGATCAAGGCGAGTTACATGATCCCCCATGTTGTGCAAAA
AAGCGGTTAGCTCCTTCGGTCCTCCGATCGTTGTCAGAAGTAAGTTGGCCGCAGTGTTATCACTCATGGT
TATGGCAGCACTGCATAATTCTCTTACTGTCATGCCATCCGTAAGATGCTTTTCTGTGACTGGTGAGTAC
TCAACCAAGTCATTCTGAGAATAGTGTATGCGGCGACCGAGTTGCTCTTGCCCGGCGTCAATACGGGATA
ATACCGCGCCACATAGCAGAACTTTAAAAGTGCTCATCATTGGAAAACGTTCTTCGGGGCGAAAACTCTC
AAGGATCTTACCGCTGTTGAGATCCAGTTCGATGTAACCCACTCGTGCACCCAACTGATCTTCAGCATCT
TTTACTTTCACCAGCGTTTCTGGGTGAGCAAAAACAGGAAGGCAAAATGCCGCAAAAAAGGGAATAAGGG
CGACACGGAAATGTTGAATACTCATACTCTTCCTTTTTCAATATTATTGAAGCATTTATCAGGGTTATTG
TCTCATGAGCGGATACATATTTGAATGTATTTAGAAAAATAAACAAATAGGGGTTCCGCGCACATTTCCC
CGAAAAGTGCCACCTGACGTCGACGGATCGGGAGATCTCCCGATCCCCTATGGTCGACTCTCAGTACAAT
CTGCTCTGATGCCGCATAGTTAAGCCAGTATCTGCTCCCTGCTTGTGTGTTGGAGGTCGCTGAGTAGTGC
GCGAGCAAAATTTAAGCTACAACAAGGCAAGGCTTGACCGACAATTGCATGAAGAATCTGCTTAGGGTTA
GGCGTTTTGCGCTGCTTCGCGATGTACGGGCCAGATATACGCGTTGACATTGATTATTGACTAGTTATTA
ATAGTAATCAATTACGGGGTCATTAGTTCATAGCCCATATATGGAGTTCCGCGTTACATAACTTACGGTA
AATGGCCCGCCTGGCTGACCGCCCAACGACCCCCGCCCATTGACGTCAATAATGACGTATGTTCCCATAG
TAACGCCAATAGGGACTTTCCATTGACGTCAATGGGTGGACTATTTACGGTAAACTGCCCACTTGGCAGT
ACATCAAGTGTATCATATGCCAAGTACGCCCCCTATTGACGTCAATGACGGTAAATGGCCCGCCTGGCAT
TATGCCCAGTACATGACCTTATGGGACTTTCCTACTTGGCAGTACATCTACGTATTAGTCATCGCTATTA
CCATGGTGATGCGGTTTTGGCAGTACATCAATGGGCGTGGATAGCGGTTTGACTCACGGGGATTTCCAAG
TCTCCACCCCATTGACGTCAATGGGAGTTTGTTTTGGCACCAAAATCAACGGGACTTTCCAAAATGTCGT
AACAACTCCGCCCCATTGACGCAAATGGGCGGTAGGCGTGTACGGTGGGAGGTCTATATAAGCAGAGCTG
GTTTAGTGAACCGTCAGATCCGCTAGCAAGCTTCGCCACCATGGTGAGCAAGGGCGAGGAGCTGTTCGGC
GGGATCGTGCCCATCCTGGTCGAGCTGGAGGGCGACGTAAACGGCCACAGGTTCAGCGTGTCCGGCGAGG
GCGAGGGCGATGCCACCTACGGCAAGCTGACCCTGAAGTTCATCTGCACCACCGGCAAGCTGCCCGTGCC
CTGGCCCACCCTCGTGACCACCCTGACCTGGGGCGTGCAGTGCTTCAGCCGCTACCCCGACCACATGAAG
CAGCACGACTTCTTCAAGTCCGTCATGCCCGAAGGCTACGTCCAGGAGCGTACCATCTTCTTCAAGGACG
ACGGCAACTACAAGACCCGCGCCGAGGTGAAGTTCGAGGGCGACACCCTGGTGAACCGCATCGAGCTGAA
GGGCATCGACTTCAAGGAGGACGGCAACATCCTGGGGCACAAGCTGGAGTACAACTACATCAGCCACAAC
GTCTATATCACCGCCGACAAGCAGAAGAACGGCATCAAGGCCCACTTCAAGGCCCGCCACAACATCACGG
ACGGCAGCGTGCAGCTCGCCGACCACTACCAGCAGAACACCCCCATCGGCGACGGCCCCGTGATCCTGCC
CGACAACCACTACCTGAGCACCCAGTCCAAGCTGAGCAAAGACCCCAACGAGAAGCGCGATCACATGGTC
CTGCTGGAGTTCGTGACCGCCGCCGGGATCACTCACGGCATGGACGAGCTGTACAAGGCTGGTACCAAGG
GTAATGGTAGGTTTTTAACTTTAAAACCATTGCCTGACAGCATTATTCAAGAAAGCCTGGAGATTCAGCA
AGGTGTGAATCCATTTTTCATTGGTAGATCCGAGGATTGCAATTGTAAAATTGAAGACAGTAGGTTGTCT
CGAGTTCATTGCTTCATTTTCAAAAAGAGGCATGCTGTAGGCAAAAGCATGTATGAATCTCCGGCACAAG
GTTTAGATGATATTTGGTATTGCCACACCGGAACTAACGTGAGCTATTTAAATAATAACCGCATGATACA
GGGTACGAAATTCCTTTTACAAGACGGAGATGAAATCAAGATCATTTGGGATAAAAACAATAAATTTGTC
ATTGGCTTTAAAGTGGAAATTAACGATACTACAGGTCTGTTTAACGAGGGATTAGGTATGTTACAAGAAC
AAAGAGTAGTACTTAAGCAAACAGCCGAAGAAAAAGATTTGGTGAAAAAGTTAGGAGGATCCGGCGGCAA
GGTGAACAAGATCGTGAAGAACCGCCGCACCGTGGCCATCGGTGGTTCCGGAGGAGTGAGCAAGGGCGAG
GAGCTGTTCACCGGGGTGGTGCCCATCCTGGTCGAGCTGGACGGCGACGTAAACGGCCACAAGTTCAGCG
TGTCCGGCGAGGGCGAGGGCGATGCCACCTACGGCAAGCTGACCCTGAAGCTGCTCTGCACCACCGGCAA
GCTGCCCGTGCCCTGGCCCACCCTCGTGACCACCCTGGGCTACGGCCTGCAGTGCTTCGCCCGCTACCCC
GACCACATGAAGCAGCACGACTTCTTCAAGTCCGCCATGCCCGAAGGCTACGTCCAGGAGCGCACCATCT
TCTTCAAGGACGACGGCAACTACAAGACCCGCGCCGAGGTGAAGTTCGAGGGCGACACCCTGGTGAACCG
CATCGAGCTGAAGGGCATCGACTTCAAGGAGGACGGCAACATCCTGGGGCACAAGCTGGAGTACAACTAC
AACAGCCACAACGTCTATATCACCGCCGACAAGCAGAAGAACGGCATCAAGGCCAACTTCAAGATCCGCC
ACAACATCGAGGACGGCGGCGTGCAGCTCGCCGACCACTACCAGCAGAACACCCCCATCGGCGACGGCCC
CGTGCTGCTGCCCGACAACCACTACCTGAGCTACCAGTCCGCCCTGTTCAAAGACCCCAACGAGAAGCGC
GATCACATGGTCCTGCTGGAGTTCCTGACCGCCGCCGGGATCACTGAAGGCATGAACGAGCT
