>Addgene plasmid #40731 | pCyPet-FHA2-AuroraB Substrate-YPet-IRES-puro2b | addgene partial sequence | sequence record 55135 | AubBsubst-F 5'-ATTGCCACACCGGAACTAAC-3'
CGAAATTCCTTTTACAAGACGGAGATGAAATCAAGATCATTTGGGATAAAAACAATAAATTTGTCATTGG
CTTTAAAGTGGAAATTAACGATACTACAGGTCTGTTTAACGAGGGATTAGGTATGTTACAAGAACAAAGA
GTAGTACTTAAGCAAACAGCCGAAGAAAAAGATTTGGTGAAAAAGTTAGGAGGATCCGGCGGCAAGGTGA
ACAAGATCGTGAAGAACCGCCGCACCGTGGCCATCGGTGGTTCCGGAGGAGTGAGCAAGGGCGAGGAGCT
GTTCACCGGGGTGGTGCCCATCCTGGTCGAGCTGGACGGCGACGTAAACGGCCACAAGTTCAGCGTGTCC
GGCGAGGGCGAGGGCGATGCCACCTACGGCAAGCTGACCCTGAAGCTGCTCTGCACCACCGGCAAGCTGC
CCGTGCCCTGGCCCACCCTCGTGACCACCCTGGGCTACGGCCTGCAGTGCTTCGCCCGCTACCCCGACCA
CATGAAGCAGCACGACTTCTTCAAGTCCGCCATGCCCGAAGGCTACGTCCAGGAGCGCACCATCTTCTTC
AAGGACGACGGCAACTACAAGACCCGCGCCGAGGTGAAGTTCGAGGGCGACACCCTGGTGAACCGCATCG
AGCTGAAGGGCATCGACTTCAAGGAGGACGGCAACATCCTGGGGCACAAGCTGGAGTACAACTACAACAG
CCACAACGTCTATATCACCGCCGACAAGCAGAAGAACGGCATCAAGGCCAACTTCAAGATCCGCCACAAC
ATCGAGGACGGCGGCGTGCAGCTCGCCGACCACTACCAGCAGAACACCCCCATCGGCGACGGCCCCGTGC
TGCTGCCCGACAACCACTACCTGAGCTACCAGTCCGCCCTGTTC
