>Addgene plasmid #40731 | pCyPet-FHA2-AuroraB Substrate-YPet-IRES-puro2b | addgene partial sequence | sequence record 55137 | AubBsubst-R 5'-GCCGGAGATTCATACATGCT-3'
CATGAACTCGAGACAACCTACTGTCTTCAATTTTACAATTGCAATCCTCGGATCTACCAATGAAAAATGG
ATTCACACCTTGCTGAATCTCCAGGCTTTCTTGAATAATGCTGTCAGGCAATGGTTTTAAAGTTAAAAAC
CTACCATTACCCTTGGTACCAGCCTTGTACAGCTCGTCCATGCCGTGAGTGATCCCGGCGGCGGTCACGA
ACTCCAGCAGGACCATGTGATCGCGCTTCTCGTTGGGGTCTTTGCTCAGCTTGGACTGGGTGCTCAGGTA
GTGGTTGTCGGGCAGGATCACGGGGCCGTCGCCGATGGGGGTGTTCTGCTGGTAGTGGTCGGCGAGCTGC
ACGCTGCCGTCCGTGATGTTGTGGCGGGCCTTGAAGTGGGCCTTGATGCCGTTCTTCTGCTTGTCGGCGG
TGATATAGACGTTGTGGCTGATGTAGTTGTACTCCAGCTTGTGCCCCAGGATGTTGCCGTCCTCCTTGAA
GTCGATGCCCTTCAGCTCGATGCGGTTCACCAGGGTGTCGCCCTCGAACTTCACCTCGGCGCGGGTCTTG
TAGTTGCCGTCGTCCTTGAAGAAGATGGTACGCTCCTGGACGTAGCCTTCGGGCATGACGGACTTGAAGA
AGTCGTGCTGCTTCATGTGGTCGGGGTAGCGGCTGAAGCACTGCACGCCCCAGGTCAGGGTGGTCACGAG
GGTGGGCCAGGGCACGGGCAGCTTGCCGGTGGTGCAGATGAACTTCAGGGTCAGCTTGCC
